>Addgene plasmid #23754 | pDONR223-PCTK1 | depositor partial sequence | sequence record 10895 | Author sequence
[1488 nt withheld, positions 1-1488]
TAA
