>Addgene plasmid #23754 | pDONR223-PCTK1 | addgene partial sequence | sequence record 29608 | 23754 with M13pUc-fwd
TAATGATTTTATTTTGACTGATAGTGACCTGTTCGTTGCAACAAATTGATGAGCAATGCTTTTTTATAAT
GCCAACTTTGTACAAAAAAGTTGGC
[564 nt withheld, positions 96-659]
