[The description below was written by a language model from this plasmid's Addgene catalogue record.]
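Description:
pDONR223-PCTK1 is a Gateway entry clone built on the pDONR223 donor backbone (about 5 kb without insert), carrying the human open reading frame for PCTAIRE protein kinase 1, now officially named CDK16. The insert is roughly 1.5 kb and was introduced by Gateway recombination. The plasmid is maintained at high copy in standard E. coli cloning strains and selected with spectinomycin. No feature table accompanies the record, so the origin of replication and the exact recombination sites are not listed. In a clone of this type, the ORF would normally be flanked by attL sites produced by the BP reaction. M13 forward and reverse primer sites on either side of the insert are used for sequence verification.

The ORF has no stop codon. This lets it be transferred by recombination into a destination vector that supplies a C-terminal epitope tag of choice together with the stop codon. The plasmid is an ORF shuttle rather than an expression vector: the record lists no promoter to drive the kinase in mammalian cells, and the depositors warn explicitly against transfecting it directly. They instead point to a companion set of four lentiviral destination vectors (the pLX301 to pLX304 series), obtained separately, for expressing the ORF in mammalian cells.

The clone belongs to a kit of kinase ORFs and is associated with a study in which kinase overexpression was used to identify drivers of resistance to RAF inhibition through MAP kinase pathway reactivation. Its typical use is as a source clone for building tagged CDK16 expression constructs, for example for gain-of-function screens or individual functional studies.
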