Addgene plasmid #23754: pDONR223-PCTK1
Depositing lab: William Hahn & David Root. Depositing organization: Dana-Farber Cancer Institute. Publication: COT drives resistance to RAF inhibition through MAP kinase pathway reactivation. Johannessen CM, Boehm JS, Kim SY, Thomas SR, Wardwell L, Johnson LA, Emery CM, Stransky N, Cogdill AP, Barretina J, Caponigro G, Hieronymus H, Murray RR, Salehi-Ashtiani K, Hill DE, Vidal M, Zhao JJ, Yang X, Alkan O, Kim S, Harris JL, Wilson CJ, Myer VE, Finan PM, Root DE, Roberts TM, Golub T, Flaherty KT, Dummer R, Weber BL, Sellers WR, Schlegel R, Wargo JA, Hahn WC, Garraway LA. Nature. 2010 Dec 16;468(7326):968-72. doi: 10.1038/nature09627 PubMed 21107320.
Backbone
  Vector backbone: pDONR223
  Backbone manufacturer: Invitrogen
  Backbone size w/o insert (bp): 5005
  Vector type: Gateway Donor vector
Growth in bacteria
  Bacterial resistance: Spectinomycin, 50 μg/mL
  Growth temperature: 37°C
  Growth strain: DH5alpha
  Copy number: High Copy
Gene/Insert
  Gene/Insert name: PCTK1 (alt name: PCTAIRE protein kinase 1)
  Species: H. sapiens (human)
  Insert size (bp): 1491
  Entrez Gene: CDK16 (a.k.a. PCTAIRE, PCTAIRE1, PCTGAIRE, PCTK1)
  Cloning method: Gateway Cloning
  Sequencing primers: 5′ M13pUC-fwd; 3′ M13rev
Terms and licenses: Academic/Nonprofit Terms; Industry Terms: Not Available to Industry
Depositor comments: The ORF has no Stop codon. This design enables easy recombination into a destination vector to add an epitope tag of choice and Stop codon to the ORF. Do NOT use this plasmid directly for transfections. A set of 4 custom lentiviral vectors is available ( pLX301 (http://www.addgene.org/25895/) , pLX302 (http://www.addgene.org/25896/) , pLX303 (http://www.addgene.org/25897/) , pLX304 (http://www.addgene.org/25890/) ) to be used to express these ORFs in mammalian cells. These plasmids are not included in the kit and must be ordered separately.
How to cite: pDONR223-PCTK1 was a gift from William Hahn & David Root (Addgene plasmid # 23754 ; http://n2t.net/addgene:23754 ; RRID:Addgene_23754)
